>Addgene plasmid #121543 | pAAV-Dlx5/6-Chronos-eGFP-p2a-nls-mScarlet | depositor full sequence | sequence record 231549 | pAAV-Dlx5/6-Chronos-eGFP-p2a-nls-mScarlet sequence 7219 bps
CCTGCAGGCAGCTGCGCGCTCGCTCGCTCACTGAGGCCGCCCGGGCAAAGCCCGGGCGTCGGGCGACCTT
TGGTCGCCCGGCCTCAGTGAGCGAGCGAGCGCGCAGAGAGGGAGTGGCCAACTCCATCACTAGGGGTTCC
TGCGGCCGCACGCGTTTAATTAAGAATTCTATACACTCACAGTGGTTTGGCATATATTTGGTGAAATTTT
TTAAGGAAAAATTAGTGTTGGTTTCGATATATGGTAGCTTTTTCTCTAACATAATTTGAATAATTCAGCA
AAGCCCTACTACCAGCTGTACTTCTGCAGCCTCTTCCATTCTTTCCAGCATTATAATTTTGGTTAATTTT
CAATTTTAGGTCCTACGTCTCTGCAATTTGTGTATGAATAACAGAATAATTTCCCTCTTTTGTTTCGCCT
TTCCTGTTCCTGAATCTAAATAAAGATGGCTTTTTAGTATTAAAAGTGGAAGAAAATTACAGGTAATTAT
CTTTGACGGTAAAAACGCTGTAATCAGCGGGCTACATGAAAAATTACTCTAATTATGGCTGCATTTAAGA
GAATGGAAAAAAACCTTCTTGTGGATAAAAACCTTAAATTGTCCCCAATGTCTGCTTCAAATTGGATGGC
ACTGCAGCTGGAGGCTTTGTTCAGAATTGATCCTGGGGAGCTACGAACCCAAAGTTTCACAGTAGGAAGC
TTGATATCGAATTCCTGCAGCCCGGGCTGGGCATAAAAGTCAGGGCAGAGCCATCTATTGCTTACATTTG
CTTCTAGCCTGCAGGTCGAGGAGCGCAGCCTTCCAGAAGCAGAGCGCGGCGCCTTAAGCTGCAGAAGTTG
GTCGTGAGGCACTGGGCAGGTAAGTATCAAGGTTACAAGACAGGTTTAAGGAGACCAATAGAAACTGGGC
TTGTCGAGACAGAGAAGACTCTTGCGTTTCTGATAGGCACCTATTGGTCTTACTGACATCCACTTTGCCT
TTCTCTCCACAGGTGTCCACTCCCAGTTCAATTACAGCTCTTAAGAAACTAGTGCCATGGGCCACAATGA
CCCACGCCTTTATCTCAGCCGTGCCTAGCGCCGAAGCCACAATTAGAGGCCTGCTGAGCGCCGCAGCAGT
GGTGACACCAGCAGCAGACGCTCACGGAGAAACCTCTAACGCCACAACAGCCGGAGCCGATCACGGTTGC
TTCCCCCACATCAACCACGGAACCGAGCTGCAGCACAAGATCGCAGTGGGACTCCAGTGGTTCACCGTGA
TCGTGGCTATCGTGCAGCTCATCTTCTACGGTTGGCACAGCTTCAAGGCCACAACCGGCTGGGAGGAGGT
CTACGTCTGCGTGATCGAGCTCGTCAAGTGCTTCATCGAGCTGTTCCACGAGGTCGACAGCCCAGCCACA
GTGTACCAGACCAACGGAGGAGCCGTGATTTGGCTGCGGTACAGCATGTGGCTCCTGACTTGCCCCGTGA
TCCTGATCCACCTGAGCAACCTGACCGGACTGCACGAAGAGTACAGCAAGCGGACCATGACCATCCTGGT
GACCGACATCGGCAACATCGTGTGGGGGATCACAGCCGCCTTTACAAAGGGCCCCCTGAAGATCCTGTTC
TTCATGATCGGCCTGTTCTACGGCGTGACTTGCTTCTTCCAGATCGCCAAGGTGTATATCGAGAGCTACC
ACACCCTGCCCAAAGGCGTCTGCCGGAAGATTTGCAAGATCATGGCCTACGTCTTCTTCTGCTCTTGGCT
GATGTTCCCCGTGATGTTCATCGCCGGACACGAGGGACTGGGCCTGATCACACCTTACACCAGCGGAATC
GGCCACCTGATCCTGGATCTGATCAGCAAGAACACTTGGGGCTTCCTGGGCCACCACCTGAGAGTGAAGA
TCCACGAGCACATCCTGATCCACGGCGACATCCGGAAGACAACCACCATCAACGTGGCCGGCGAGAACAT
GGAGATCGAGACCTTCGTCGACGAGGAGGAGGAGGGAGGAGTGGCGGCACCGGTAGTAGCAGTGAGCAAG
GGCGAGGAGCTGTTCACCGGGGTGGTGCCCATCCTGGTCGAGCTGGACGGCGACGTAAACGGCCACAAGT
TCAGCGTGTCCGGCGAGGGCGAGGGCGATGCCACCTACGGCAAGCTGACCCTGAAGTTCATTTGCACCAC
CGGCAAGCTGCCCGTGCCCTGGCCCACCCTCGTGACCACCCTGACCTACGGCGTGCAGTGCTTCAGCCGC
TACCCCGACCACATGAAGCAGCACGACTTCTTCAAGTCCGCCATGCCCGAAGGCTACGTCCAGGAGCGCA
CCATCTTCTTCAAGGACGACGGCAACTACAAGACCCGCGCCGAGGTGAAGTTCGAGGGCGACACCCTGGT
GAACCGCATCGAGCTGAAGGGCATCGACTTCAAGGAGGACGGCAACATCCTGGGGCACAAGCTGGAGTAC
AACTACAACAGCCACAACGTCTATATCATGGCCGACAAGCAGAAGAACGGCATCAAGGTGAACTTCAAGA
TCCGCCACAACATCGAGGACGGCAGCGTGCAGCTCGCCGACCACTACCAGCAGAACACCCCCATCGGCGA
CGGCCCCGTGCTGCTGCCCGACAACCACTACCTGAGCACCCAGTCCGCCCTGAGCAAAGACCCCAACGAG
AAGCGCGATCACATGGTCCTGCTGGAGTTCGTGACCGCCGCCGGGATCACTCTCGGCATGGACGAGCTGT
ACAAGGGATCCGGAGCCACGAACTTCTCTCTGTTAAAGCAAGCAGGAGACGTGGAAGAAAACCCCGGTCC
TGACCCAAAAAAGAAGCGGAAGGTCATGGTGAGCAAGGGCGAGGCAGTGATCAAGGAGTTCATGCGGTTC
AAGGTGCACATGGAGGGCTCCATGAACGGCCACGAGTTCGAGATCGAGGGCGAGGGCGAGGGCCGCCCCT
ACGAGGGCACCCAGACCGCCAAGCTGAAGGTGACCAAGGGTGGCCCCCTGCCCTTCTCCTGGGACATCCT
GTCCCCTCAGTTCATGTACGGCTCCAGGGCCTTCACCAAGCACCCCGCCGACATCCCCGACTACTATAAG
CAGTCCTTCCCCGAGGGCTTCAAGTGGGAGCGCGTGATGAACTTCGAGGACGGCGGCGCCGTGACCGTGA
CCCAGGACACCTCCCTGGAGGACGGCACCCTGATCTACAAGGTGAAGCTCCGCGGCACCAACTTCCCTCC
TGACGGCCCCGTAATGCAGAAGAAGACAATGGGCTGGGAAGCGTCCACCGAGCGGTTGTACCCCGAGGAC
GGCGTGCTGAAGGGCGACATTAAGATGGCCCTGCGCCTGAAGGACGGCGGACGCTACCTGGCGGACTTCA
AGACCACCTACAAGGCCAAGAAGCCCGTGCAGATGCCCGGCGCCTACAACGTCGACCGCAAGTTGGACAT
CACCTCCCACAACGAGGACTACACCGTGGTGGAACAGTACGAACGCTCCGAGGGCCGCCACTCCACCGGC
GCCAGAGCAGCACCTTAATAAGGCGCGCCACCCCTGCAGGGAATTCGATATCAAGCTTATCGATAATCAA
CCTCTGGATTACAAAATTTGTGAAAGATTGACTGGTATTCTTAACTATGTTGCTCCTTTTACGCTATGTG
GATACGCTGCTTTAATGCCTTTGTATCATGCTATTGCTTCCCGTATGGCTTTCATTTTCTCCTCCTTGTA
TAAATCCTGGTTGCTGTCTCTTTATGAGGAGTTGTGGCCCGTTGTCAGGCAACGTGGCGTGGTGTGCACT
GTGTTTGCTGACGCAACCCCCACTGGTTGGGGCATTGCCACCACCTGTCAGCTCCTTTCCGGGACTTTCG
CTTTCCCCCTCCCTATTGCCACGGCGGAACTCATCGCCGCCTGCCTTGCCCGCTGCTGGACAGGGGCTCG
GCTGTTGGGCACTGACAATTCCGTGGTGTTGTCGGGGAAATCATCGTCCTTTCCTTGGCTGCTCGCCTAT
GTTGCCACCTGGATTCTGCGCGGGACGTCCTTCTGCTACGTCCCTTCGGCCCTCAATCCAGCGGACCTTC
CTTCCCGCGGCCTGCTGCCGGCTCTGCGGCCTCTTCCGCGTCTTCGCCTTCGCCCTCAGACGAGTCGGAT
CTCCCTTTGGGCCGCCTCCCCGCATCGATACCGAGCGCTGCTCGAGAGATCTGTGATAGCGGCCATCAAG
CTGGCCGCGACTCTAGATCATAATCAGCCATACCACATTTGTAGAGGTTTTACTTGCTTTAAAAAACCTC
CCACACCTCCCCCTGAACCTGAAACATAAAATGAATGCAATTGTTGTTGTTAACTTGTTTATTGCAGCTT
ATAATGGTTACAAATAAAGCAATAGCATCACAAATTTCACAAATAAAGCATTTTTTTCACTGCATTCTAG
TTGTGGTTTGTCCAAACTCATCAATGTATCAGCTTATCGATACCGCATGCACGTGCGGACCGAGCGGCCG
CAGGAACCCCTAGTGATGGAGTTGGCCACTCCCTCTCTGCGCGCTCGCTCGCTCACTGAGGCCGGGCGAC
CAAAGGTCGCCCGACGCCCGGGCTTTGCCCGGGCGGCCTCAGTGAGCGAGCGAGCGCGCAGCTGCCTGCA
GGGGCGCCTGATGCGGTATTTTCTCCTTACGCATCTGTGCGGTATTTCACACCGCATA
[142 nt withheld, positions 4679-4820]
C
[141 nt withheld, positions 4822-4962]
CCTTTGACGTTGGAGTCCACGTTCTTT
[37 nt withheld, positions 4990-5026]
ACCCTATCTCGGGCTATTCTTTTGATTTATAAGGGATTTTGCCGATTTCGGCCTATTGGTTAAAAAATGA
GCTGATTTAACAAAAATTTAACGCGAATTTTAACAAAATATTAACGTTTACAATTTTATGGTGCACTCTC
AGTACAATCTGCTCTGATGCCGCATAGTTAAGCCAGCCCCGACACCCGCCAACACCCGCTGACGCGCCCT
GACGGGCTTGTCTGCTCCCGGCATCCGCTTACAGACAAGCTGTGACCGTCTCCGGGAGCTGCATGTGTCA
GAGGTTTTCACCGTCATCACCGAAACGCGCGAGACGAAAGGGCCTCGTGATACGCCTATTTTTATAGGTT
AATGTCATGATAATAATGGTTTCTTAGACGTCAGGTGGCACTTTTCGGGGAAATGTGCGCGGAACCCCTA
TTTGTTTATTTTTCTAAATACATTCAAATATGTATCCGCTCATGAGACAATAACCCTGATAAATGCTTCA
ATAATATTGAAAAAGGAAGAGTATGAGTATTCAACATTTCCGTGTCGCCCTTATTCCCTTTTTTGCGGCA
TTTTGCCTTCCTGTTTTTGCTCACCCAGAAACGCTGGTGAAAGTAAAAGATGCTGAAGATCAGTTGGGTG
CACGAGTGGGTTACATCGAACTGGATCTCAACAGCGGTAAGATCCTTGAGAGTTTTCGCCCCGAAGAACG
TTTTCCAATGATGAGCACTTTTAAAGTTCTGCTATGTGGCGCGGTATTATCCCGTATTGACGCCGGGCAA
GAGCAACTCGGTCGCCGCATACACTATTCTCAGAATGACTTGGTTGAGTACTCACCAGTCACAGAAAAGC
ATCTTACGGATGGCATGACAGTAAGAGAATTATGCAGTGCTGCCATAACCATGAGTGATAACACTGCGGC
CAACTTACTTCTGACAACGATCGGAGGACCGAAGGAGCTAACCGCTTTTTTGCACAACATGGGGGATCAT
GTAACTCGCCTTGATCGTTGGGAACCGGAGCTGAATGAAGCCATACCAAACGACGAGCGTGACACCACGA
TGCCTGTAGCAATGGCAACAACGTTGCGCAAACTATTAACTGGCGAACTACTTACTCTAGCTTCCCGGCA
ACAATTAATAGACTGGATGGAGGCGGATAAAGTTGCAGGACCACTTCTGCGCTCGGCCCTTCCGGCTGGC
TGGTTTATTGCTGATAAATCTGGAGCCGGTGAGCGTGGGTCTCGCGGTATCATTGCAGCACTGGGGCCAG
ATGGTAAGCCCTCCCGTATCGTAGTTATCTACACGACGGGGAGTCAGGCAACTATGGATGAACGAAATAG
ACAGATCGCTGAGATAGGTGCCTCACTGATTAAGCATTGGTAACTGTCAGACCAAGTTTACTCATATATA
CTTTAGATTGATTTAAAACTTCATTTTTAATTTAAAAGGATCTAGGTGAAGATCCTTTTTGATAATCTCA
TGACCAAAATCCCTTAACGTGAGTTTTCGTTCCACTGAGCGTCAGACCCCGTAGAAAAGATCAAAGGATC
TTCTTGAGATCCTTTTTTTCTGCGCGTAATCTGCTGCTTGCAAACAAAAAAACCACCGCTACCAGCGGTG
GTTTGTTTGCCGGATCAAGAGCTACCAACTCTTTTTCCGAAGGTAACTGGCTTCAGCAGAGCGCAGATAC
CAAATACTGTCCTTCTAGTGTAGCCGTAGTTAGGCCACCACTTCAAGAACTCTGTAGCACCGCCTACATA
CCTCGCTCTGCTAATCCTGTTACCAGTGGCTGCTGCCAGTGGCGATAAGTCGTGTCTTACCGGGTTGGAC
TCAAGACGATAGTTACCGGATAAGGCGCAGCGGTCGGGCTGAACGGGGGGTTCGTGCACACAGCCCAGCT
TGGAGCGAACGACCTACACCGAACTGAGATACCTACAGCGTGAGCTATGAGAAAGCGCCACGCTTCCCGA
AGGGAGAAAGGCGGACAGGTATCCGGTAAGCGGCAGGGTCGGAACAGGAGAGCGCACGAGGGAGCTTCCA
GGGGGAAACGCCTGGTATCTTTATAGTCCTGTCGGGTTTCGCCACCTCTGACTTGAGCGTCGATTTTTGT
GATGCTCGTCAGGGGGGCGGAGCCTATGGAAAAACGCCAGCAACGCGGCCTTTTTACGGTTCCTGGCCTT
TTGCTGGCCTTTTGCTCACATGT
Features (pLannotate 1.2.2; 19 found; start..end, strand, type, name):
      1..141     -  repeat_region  AAV2 ITR: inverted terminal repeat of adeno-associated virus serotype 2 inverted
    697..726     -  misc_feature   MCS (fragment): pBluescript multiple cloning site
    860..992     +  intron         chimeric intron: chimera between introns from human β-globin and immunoglobulin heavy chain genes
   1655..1682    +  CDS            CoChR (fragment): high-photocurrent channelrhodopsin from Chloromonas oogama (Shemesh et al., 2017)
   2022..2735    +  CDS            EGFP: EGFP is a basic (constitutively fluorescent) green fluorescent protein published in 1996, derived from Aequorea victoria. It is reported to be a rapidly-maturing weak dimer with moderate acid sensitivity.
   2745..2801    +  CDS            P2A: 2A peptide from porcine teschovirus-1 polyprotein Eukaryotic ribosomes fail to insert a peptide bond between the Gly and Pro residues, yielding separate polypeptides.
   2826..3501    +  CDS            mScarlet (fragment): bright monomeric red fluorescent protein evolved from a synthetic template (Bindels et al., 2016)
   3540..3565    +  misc_feature   MCS (fragment): pBluescript multiple cloning site
   3565..4153    +  misc_feature   WPRE: woodchuck hepatitis virus posttranscriptional regulatory element
   4216..4299    +  CDS            large T antigen (fragment): large T antigen from SV40 (simian virus 40)
   4322..4403    +  polyA_signal   SV40 poly(A) signal: SV40 polyadenylation signal
   4482..4622    +  repeat_region  AAV2 ITR: inverted terminal repeat of adeno-associated virus serotype 2 inverted
   4627..4678    -  misc_feature   bom (fragment): basis of mobility region from pBR322
   4697..5077    +  rep_origin     M13 ori (sequence partly withheld): M13 bacteriophage origin of replication; arrow indicates direction of (+) strand synthesis
   5153..5202    -  misc_feature   bom (fragment): basis of mobility region from pBR322
   5304..5339    -  CDS            rop (fragment): Rop protein, which maintains plasmids at low copy number; rop
   5434..5538    +  promoter       AmpR promoter: bla
   5539..6399    +  CDS            AmpR: β-lactamase; bla; confers resistance to ampicillin, carbenicillin, and related antibiotics
   6570..7158    +  rep_origin     ori: high-copy-number ColE1/pMB1/pBR322/pUC origin of replication
