>Addgene plasmid #121543 | pAAV-Dlx5/6-Chronos-eGFP-p2a-nls-mScarlet | addgene full sequence | sequence record 235975 | Addgene NGS Result
GTGTCCACTCCCAGTTCAATTACAGCTCTTAAGAAACTAGTGCCATGGGCCACAATGACCCACGCCTTTA
TCTCAGCCGTGCCTAGCGCCGAAGCCACAATTAGAGGCCTGCTGAGCGCCGCAGCAGTGGTGACACCAGC
AGCAGACGCTCACGGAGAAACCTCTAACGCCACAACAGCCGGAGCCGATCACGGTTGCTTCCCCCACATC
AACCACGGAACCGAGCTGCAGCACAAGATCGCAGTGGGACTCCAGTGGTTCACCGTGATCGTGGCTATCG
TGCAGCTCATCTTCTACGGTTGGCACAGCTTCAAGGCCACAACCGGCTGGGAGGAGGTCTACGTCTGCGT
GATCGAGCTCGTCAAGTGCTTCATCGAGCTGTTCCACGAGGTCGACAGCCCAGCCACAGTGTACCAGACC
AACGGAGGAGCCGTGATTTGGCTGCGGTACAGCATGTGGCTCCTGACTTGCCCCGTGATCCTGATCCACC
TGAGCAACCTGACCGGACTGCACGAAGAGTACAGCAAGCGGACCATGACCATCCTGGTGACCGACATCGG
CAACATCGTGTGGGGGATCACAGCCGCCTTTACAAAGGGCCCCCTGAAGATCCTGTTCTTCATGATCGGC
CTGTTCTACGGCGTGACTTGCTTCTTCCAGATCGCCAAGGTGTATATCGAGAGCTACCACACCCTGCCCA
AAGGCGTCTGCCGGAAGATTTGCAAGATCATGGCCTACGTCTTCTTCTGCTCTTGGCTGATGTTCCCCGT
GATGTTCATCGCCGGACACGAGGGACTGGGCCTGATCACACCTTACACCAGCGGAATCGGCCACCTGATC
CTGGATCTGATCAGCAAGAACACTTGGGGCTTCCTGGGCCACCACCTGAGAGTGAAGATCCACGAGCACA
TCCTGATCCACGGCGACATCCGGAAGACAACCACCATCAACGTGGCCGGCGAGAACATGGAGATCGAGAC
CTTCGTCGACGAGGAGGAGGAGGGAGGAGTGGCGGCACCGGTAGTAGCAGTGAGCAAGGGCGAGGAGCTG
TTCACCGGGGTGGTGCCCATCCTGGTCGAGCTGGACGGCGACGTAAACGGCCACAAGTTCAGCGTGTCCG
GCGAGGGCGAGGGCGATGCCACCTACGGCAAGCTGACCCTGAAGTTCATTTGCACCACCGGCAAGCTGCC
CGTGCCCTGGCCCACCCTCGTGACCACCCTGACCTACGGCGTGCAGTGCTTCAGCCGCTACCCCGACCAC
ATGAAGCAGCACGACTTCTTCAAGTCCGCCATGCCCGAAGGCTACGTCCAGGAGCGCACCATCTTCTTCA
AGGACGACGGCAACTACAAGACCCGCGCCGAGGTGAAGTTCGAGGGCGACACCCTGGTGAACCGCATCGA
GCTGAAGGGCATCGACTTCAAGGAGGACGGCAACATCCTGGGGCACAAGCTGGAGTACAACTACAACAGC
CACAACGTCTATATCATGGCCGACAAGCAGAAGAACGGCATCAAGGTGAACTTCAAGATCCGCCACAACA
TCGAGGACGGCAGCGTGCAGCTCGCCGACCACTACCAGCAGAACACCCCCATCGGCGACGGCCCCGTGCT
GCTGCCCGACAACCACTACCTGAGCACCCAGTCCGCCCTGAGCAAAGACCCCAACGAGAAGCGCGATCAC
ATGGTCCTGCTGGAGTTCGTGACCGCCGCCGGGATCACTCTCGGCATGGACGAGCTGTACAAGGGATCCG
GAGCCACGAACTTCTCTCTGTTAAAGCAAGCAGGAGACGTGGAAGAAAACCCCGGTCCTGACCCAAAAAA
GAAGCGGAAGGTCATGGTGAGCAAGGGCGAGGCAGTGATCAAGGAGTTCATGCGGTTCAAGGTGCACATG
GAGGGCTCCATGAACGGCCACGAGTTCGAGATCGAGGGCGAGGGCGAGGGCCGCCCCTACGAGGGCACCC
AGACCGCCAAGCTGAAGGTGACCAAGGGTGGCCCCCTGCCCTTCTCCTGGGACATCCTGTCCCCTCAGTT
CATGTACGGCTCCAGGGCCTTCACCAAGCACCCCGCCGACATCCCCGACTACTATAAGCAGTCCTTCCCC
GAGGGCTTCAAGTGGGAGCGCGTGATGAACTTCGAGGACGGCGGCGCCGTGACCGTGACCCAGGACACCT
CCCTGGAGGACGGCACCCTGATCTACAAGGTGAAGCTCCGCGGCACCAACTTCCCTCCTGACGGCCCCGT
AATGCAGAAGAAGACAATGGGCTGGGAAGCGTCCACCGAGCGGTTGTACCCCGAGGACGGCGTGCTGAAG
GGCGACATTAAGATGGCCCTGCGCCTGAAGGACGGCGGACGCTACCTGGCGGACTTCAAGACCACCTACA
AGGCCAAGAAGCCCGTGCAGATGCCCGGCGCCTACAACGTCGACCGCAAGTTGGACATCACCTCCCACAA
CGAGGACTACACCGTGGTGGAACAGTACGAACGCTCCGAGGGCCGCCACTCCACCGGCGCCAGAGCAGCA
CCTTAATAAGGCGCGCCACCCCTGCAGGGAATTCGATATCAAGCTTATCGATAATCAACCTCTGGATTAC
AAAATTTGTGAAAGATTGACTGGTATTCTTAACTATGTTGCTCCTTTTACGCTATGTGGATACGCTGCTT
TAATGCCTTTGTATCATGCTATTGCTTCCCGTATGGCTTTCATTTTCTCCTCCTTGTATAAATCCTGGTT
GCTGTCTCTTTATGAGGAGTTGTGGCCCGTTGTCAGGCAACGTGGCGTGGTGTGCACTGTGTTTGCTGAC
GCAACCCCCACTGGTTGGGGCATTGCCACCACCTGTCAGCTCCTTTCCGGGACTTTCGCTTTCCCCCTCC
CTATTGCCACGGCGGAACTCATCGCCGCCTGCCTTGCCCGCTGCTGGACAGGGGCTCGGCTGTTGGGCAC
TGACAATTCCGTGGTGTTGTCGGGGAAATCATCGTCCTTTCCTTGGCTGCTCGCCTATGTTGCCACCTGG
ATTCTGCGCGGGACGTCCTTCTGCTACGTCCCTTCGGCCCTCAATCCAGCGGACCTTCCTTCCCGCGGCC
TGCTGCCGGCTCTGCGGCCTCTTCCGCGTCTTCGCCTTCGCCCTCAGACGAGTCGGATCTCCCTTTGGGC
CGCCTCCCCGCATCGATACCGAGCGCTGCTCGAGAGATCTGTGATAGCGGCCATCAAGCTGGCCGCGACT
CTAGATCATAATCAGCCATACCACATTTGTAGAGGTTTTACTTGCTTTAAAAAACCTCCCACACCTCCCC
CTGAACCTGAAACATAAAATGAATGCAATTGTTGTTGTTAACTTGTTTATTGCAGCTTATAATGGTTACA
AATAAAGCAATAGCATCACAAATTTCACAAATAAAGCATTTTTTTCACTGCATTCTAGTTGTGGTTTGTC
CAAACTCATCAATGTATCAGCTTATCGATACCGCATGCACGTGCGGACCGAGCGGCCGCAGGAACCCCTA
GTGATGGAGTTGGCCACTCCCTCTCTGCGCGCTCGCTCGCTCACTGAGGCCGGGCGACCAAAGGTCGCCC
GACGCCCGGGCTTTGCCCGGGCGGCCTCAGTGAGCGAGCGAGCGCGCAGCTGCCTGCAGGGGCGCCTGAT
GCGGTATTTTCTCCTTACGCATCTGTGCGGTATTTCACACCGCATA
[95 nt withheld, positions 3687-3781]
T
[46 nt withheld, positions 3783-3828]
C
[141 nt withheld, positions 3830-3970]
CCTTTGACGTTGGAGTCCACGTTCTTT
[37 nt withheld, positions 3998-4034]
ACTCTATCTCGGGCTATTCTTTTGATTTATAAGGGATTTTGCCGATTTCGGTCTATTGGTTAAAAAATGA
GCTGATTTAACAAAAATTTAACGCGAATTTTAACAAAATATTAACGTTTACAATTTTATGGTGCACTCTC
AGTACAATCTGCTCTGATGCCGCATAGTTAAGCCAGCCCCGACACCCGCCAACACCCGCTGACGCGCCCT
GACGGGCTTGTCTGCTCCCGGCATCCGCTTACAGACAAGCTGTGACCGTCTCCGGGAGCTGCATGTGTCA
GAGGTTTTCACCGTCATCACCGAAACGCGCGAGACGAAAGGGCCTCGTGATACGCCTATTTTTATAGGTT
AATGTCATGATAATAATGGTTTCTTAGACGTCAGGTGGCACTTTTCGGGGAAATGTGCGCGGAACCCCTA
TTTGTTTATTTTTCTAAATACATTCAAATATGTATCCGCTCATGAGACAATAACCCTGATAAATGCTTCA
ATAATATTGAAAAAGGAAGAGTATGAGTATTCAACATTTCCGTGTCGCCCTTATTCCCTTTTTTGCGGCA
TTTTGCCTTCCTGTTTTTGCTCACCCAGAAACGCTGGTGAAAGTAAAAGATGCTGAAGATCAGTTGGGTG
CACGAGTGGGTTACATCGAACTGGATCTCAACAGCGGTAAGATCCTTGAGAGTTTTCGCCCCGAAGAACG
TTTTCCAATGATGAGCACTTTTAAAGTTCTGCTATGTGGCGCGGTATTATCCCGTATTGACGCCGGGCAA
GAGCAACTCGGTCGCCGCATACACTATTCTCAGAATGACTTGGTTGAGTACTCACCAGTCACAGAAAAGC
ATCTTACGGATGGCATGACAGTAAGAGAATTATGCAGTGCTGCCATAACCATGAGTGATAACACTGCGGC
CAACTTACTTCTGACAACGATCGGAGGACCGAAGGAGCTAACCGCTTTTTTGCACAACATGGGGGATCAT
GTAACTCGCCTTGATCGTTGGGAACCGGAGCTGAATGAAGCCATACCAAACGACGAGCGTGACACCACGA
TGCCTGTAGCAATGGCAACAACGTTGCGCAAACTATTAACTGGCGAACTACTTACTCTAGCTTCCCGGCA
ACAATTAATAGACTGGATGGAGGCGGATAAAGTTGCAGGACCACTTCTGCGCTCGGCCCTTCCGGCTGGC
TGGTTTATTGCTGATAAATCTGGAGCCGGTGAGCGTGGGTCTCGCGGTATCATTGCAGCACTGGGGCCAG
ATGGTAAGCCCTCCCGTATCGTAGTTATCTACACGACGGGGAGTCAGGCAACTATGGATGAACGAAATAG
ACAGATCGCTGAGATAGGTGCCTCACTGATTAAGCATTGGTAACTGTCAGACCAAGTTTACTCATATATA
CTTTAGATTGATTTAAAACTTCATTTTTAATTTAAAAGGATCTAGGTGAAGATCCTTTTTGATAATCTCA
TGACCAAAATCCCTTAACGTGAGTTTTCGTTCCACTGAGCGTCAGACCCCGTAGAAAAGATCAAAGGATC
TTCTTGAGATCCTTTTTTTCTGCGCGTAATCTGCTGCTTGCAAACAAAAAAACCACCGCTACCAGCGGTG
GTTTGTTTGCCGGATCAAGAGCTACCAACTCTTTTTCCGAAGGTAACTGGCTTCAGCAGAGCGCAGATAC
CAAATACTGTTCTTCTAGTGTAGCCGTAGTTAGGCCACCACTTCAAGAACTCTGTAGCACCGCCTACATA
CCTCGCTCTGCTAATCCTGTTACCAGTGGCTGCTGCCAGTGGCGATAAGTCGTGTCTTACCGGGTTGGAC
TCAAGACGATAGTTACCGGATAAGGCGCAGCGGTCGGGCTGAACGGGGGGTTCGTGCACACAGCCCAGCT
TGGAGCGAACGACCTACACCGAACTGAGATACCTACAGCGTGAGCTATGAGAAAGCGCCACGCTTCCCGA
AGGGAGAAAGGCGGACAGGTATCCGGTAAGCGGCAGGGTCGGAACAGGAGAGCGCACGAGGGAGCTTCCA
GGGGGAAACGCCTGGTATCTTTATAGTCCTGTCGGGTTTCGCCACCTCTGACTTGAGCGTCGATTTTTGT
GATGCTCGTCAGGGGGGCGGAGCCTATGGAAAAACGCCAGCAACGCGGCCTTTTTACGGTTCCTGGCCTT
TTGCTGGCCTTTTGCTCACATGTCCTGCAGGCAGCTGCGCGCTCGCTCGCTCACTGAGGCCGCCCGGGCG
TCGGGCGACCTTTGGTCGCCCGGCCTCAGTGAGCGAGCGAGCGCGCAGAGAGGGAGTGGCCAACTCCATC
ACTAGGGGTTCCTGCGGCCGCACGCGTTTAATTAAGAATTCTATACACTCACAGTGGTTTGGCATATATT
TGGTGAAATTTTTTAAGGAAAAATTAGTGTTGGTTTCGATATATGGTAGCTTTTTCTCTAACATAATTTG
AATAATTCAGCAAAGCCCTACTACCAGCTGTACTTCTGCAGCCTCTTCCATTCTTTCCAGCATTATAATT
TTGGTTAATTTTCAATTTTAGGTCCTACGTCTCTGCAATTTGTGTATGAATAACAGAATAATTTCCCTCT
TTTGTTTCGCCTTTCCTGTTCCTGAATCTAAATAAAGATGGCTTTTTAGTATTAAAAGTGGAAGAAAATT
ACAGGTAATTATCTTTGACGGTAAAAACGCTGTAATCAGCGGGCTACATGAAAAATTACTCTAATTATGG
CTGCATTTAAGAGAATGGAAAAAAACCTTCTTGTGGATAAAAACCTTAAATTGTCCCCAATGTCTGCTTC
AAATTGGATGGCACTGCAGCTGGAGGCTTTGTTCAGAATTGATCCTGGGGAGCTACGAACCCAAAGTTTC
ACAGTAGGAAGCTTGATATCGAATTCCTGCAGCCCGGGCTGGGCATAAAAGTCAGGGCAGAGCCATCTAT
TGCTTACATTTGCTTCTAGCCTGCAGGTCGAGGAGCGCAGCCTTCCAGAAGCAGAGCGCGGCGCCTTAAG
CTGCAGAAGTTGGTCGTGAGGCACTGGGCAGGTAAGTATCAAGGTTACAAGACAGGTTTAAGGAGACCAA
TAGAAACTGGGCTTGTCGAGACAGAGAAGACTCTTGCGTTTCTGATAGGCACCTATTGGTCTTACTGACA
TCCACTTTGCCTTTCTCTCCACAG
Features (pLannotate 1.2.2; 20 found; start..end, strand, type, name):
    663..690     +  CDS            CoChR (fragment): high-photocurrent channelrhodopsin from Chloromonas oogama (Shemesh et al., 2017)
   1030..1743    +  CDS            EGFP: EGFP is a basic (constitutively fluorescent) green fluorescent protein published in 1996, derived from Aequorea victoria. It is reported to be a rapidly-maturing weak dimer with moderate acid sensitivity.
   1753..1809    +  CDS            P2A: 2A peptide from porcine teschovirus-1 polyprotein Eukaryotic ribosomes fail to insert a peptide bond between the Gly and Pro residues, yielding separate polypeptides.
   1834..2509    +  CDS            mScarlet (fragment): bright monomeric red fluorescent protein evolved from a synthetic template (Bindels et al., 2016)
   2548..2573    +  misc_feature   MCS (fragment): pBluescript multiple cloning site
   2573..3161    +  misc_feature   WPRE: woodchuck hepatitis virus posttranscriptional regulatory element
   3224..3307    +  CDS            large T antigen (fragment): large T antigen from SV40 (simian virus 40)
   3330..3411    +  polyA_signal   SV40 poly(A) signal: SV40 polyadenylation signal
   3490..3630    +  repeat_region  AAV2 ITR: inverted terminal repeat of adeno-associated virus serotype 2 inverted
   3635..3686    -  misc_feature   bom (fragment): basis of mobility region from pBR322
   3705..4160    +  rep_origin     f1 ori (sequence partly withheld): f1 bacteriophage origin of replication; arrow indicates direction of (+) strand synthesis
   4161..4210    -  misc_feature   bom (fragment): basis of mobility region from pBR322
   4312..4347    -  CDS            rop (fragment): Rop protein, which maintains plasmids at low copy number; rop
   4442..4546    +  promoter       AmpR promoter: bla
   4547..5407    +  CDS            AmpR: β-lactamase; bla; confers resistance to ampicillin, carbenicillin, and related antibiotics
   5578..6166    +  rep_origin     ori: high-copy-number ColE1/pMB1/pBR322/pUC origin of replication
   6239..6266    +  repeat_region  AAV2 ITR (fragment): inverted terminal repeat of adeno-associated virus serotype 2 inverted
   6295..6322    +  repeat_region  AAV2 ITR (fragment): inverted terminal repeat of adeno-associated virus serotype 2 inverted
   6913..6942    -  misc_feature   MCS (fragment): pBluescript multiple cloning site
   7076..7208    +  intron         chimeric intron: chimera between introns from human β-globin and immunoglobulin heavy chain genes
