[The description below was written by a language model from this plasmid's Addgene catalogue record and pLannotate feature annotations shown in this document.]
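Description:
pAAV-Dlx5/6-Chronos-eGFP-p2a-nls-mScarlet is an adeno-associated virus transfer plasmid of about 7.2 kb, built on a pAAV backbone and intended for packaging a recombinant AAV genome that delivers an optogenetic actuator to inhibitory neurons. In bacteria it is maintained through a high-copy ColE1/pUC-type origin and selected with ampicillin via the β-lactamase gene. An f1/M13 phage origin is also present in the backbone. The expression cassette lies between two AAV2 inverted terminal repeats, which provide the signals for replication and encapsidation of the viral genome. In the depositor sequence both ITRs are annotated as full length. In the sequencing-derived record, which is 11 nt shorter, the upstream ITR is detected only as short fragments. This may reflect the difficulty of reading these repeats or a partial deletion; the record does not resolve it.

Expression is driven by the dlx5/6 regulatory element named in the catalogue entry. The annotation software does not label this element, but it would occupy the unannotated stretch between the left ITR and a chimeric β-globin/immunoglobulin intron that precedes the coding region. The synthetic insert of roughly 2.5 kb encodes the blue-light-absorbing channelrhodopsin Chronos fused to EGFP. The Chronos region is largely unannotated, apart from a short match called as CoChR that probably reflects channelrhodopsin homology. A P2A ribosome-skipping peptide follows, and then mScarlet carrying a nuclear localisation signal, so a single transcript yields a green-tagged opsin and a separate red nuclear marker. A WPRE and an SV40 polyadenylation signal enhance and terminate expression. The design supports light-driven activation of interneurons, with the red nuclei making transduced cells easy to identify and count.
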