Addgene plasmid #121543: pAAV-Dlx5/6-Chronos-eGFP-p2a-nls-mScarlet
Purpose: Chronos with red nucleus-targeted fluorescence for inhibitory neurons
Depositing lab: Matthias Prigge. Depositing organization: Leibniz-Institut fuer Neurobiologie (LIN).
Backbone
  Vector backbone: pAAV
  Total vector size (bp): 7219
  Vector type: AAV
Growth in bacteria
  Bacterial resistance: Ampicillin, 100 μg/mL
  Growth temperature: 30°C
  Growth strain: NEB Stable
  Copy number: Unknown
Gene/Insert
  Gene/Insert name: blue-absorbing channelrhodopsin Chronos with eGFP and nls-mScarlet
  Species: Synthetic
  Insert size (bp): 2458
  Promoter: dlx5/6
  Cloning method: Ligation Independent Cloning
  Sequencing primers: 5′ tactgacatccactttgcctt; 3′ CACATAGCGTAAAAGGAGCAAC
Terms and licenses: Academic/Nonprofit Terms; Industry Terms: Not Available to Industry
How to cite: pAAV-Dlx5/6-Chronos-eGFP-p2a-nls-mScarlet was a gift from Matthias Prigge (Addgene plasmid # 121543 ; http://n2t.net/addgene:121543 ; RRID:Addgene_121543)
